Addgene plasmid #231777: pCMV-mGold2t-MannII-N-10
Purpose: Visualization of Golgi in mammalian cells using mGold2t
Depositing lab: Francois St-Pierre. Depositing organization: Baylor College of Medicine. Publication: Bright and photostable yellow fluorescent proteins for extended imaging. Lee J, Lai S, Yang S, Zhao S, Blanco FA, Lyons AC, Merino-Urteaga R, Ahrens JF, Nguyen NA, Liu H, Liu Z, Lambert GG, Shaner NC, Chen L, Tolias KF, Zhang J, Ha T, St-Pierre F. Nat Commun. 2025 Apr 4;16(1):3241. doi: 10.1038/s41467-025-58223-5. PubMed 40185748.
Backbone
  Vector backbone: pCMV
  Backbone size w/o insert (bp): 5023
  Vector type: Mammalian Expression
Growth in bacteria
  Bacterial resistance: Kanamycin, 50 μg/mL
  Growth temperature: 37°C
  Growth strain: DH5alpha
  Copy number: High Copy
Gene/Insert
  Gene/Insert name: mGold2t-MannII-N-10
  Species: M. musculus (mouse)
  Entrez Gene: Man2a1 (a.k.a. Mana-2, Mana2, Map-2)
  Promoter: CMV
  Tag / fusion protein: mGold2s (C terminal on insert)
  Cloning method: Unknown
  Sequencing primers: 5′ CMV-F; 3′ SV40pA-R
Terms and licenses: Academic/Nonprofit Terms; Industry Terms: Not Available to Industry
How to cite: pCMV-mGold2t-MannII-N-10 was a gift from Francois St-Pierre (Addgene plasmid # 231777 ; http://n2t.net/addgene:231777 ; RRID:Addgene_231777)
