[The description below was written by a language model from this plasmid's Addgene catalogue record and pLannotate feature annotations shown in this document.]
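Description:
pCMV-mGold2t-MannII-N-10 is a mammalian expression plasmid of about 5 kb designed to label the Golgi apparatus with the yellow fluorescent protein mGold2t. It has the layout of a classic N1-type fluorescent protein fusion vector. A high-copy ColE1/pUC-type origin supports propagation in E. coli, and an f1 origin is also present. A single NeoR/KanR (Tn5 aminoglycoside phosphotransferase) gene sits behind tandem bacterial (bla-type) and SV40 early promoters and is followed by an HSV TK polyadenylation signal. This arrangement gives kanamycin resistance in bacteria and could permit G418 selection in mammalian cells. Short annotated fragments of ble, SV40 large T antigen and the bGH poly(A) signal appear to be backbone remnants rather than functional elements.

The expression cassette is driven by the human CMV immediate early enhancer and promoter and ends with an SV40 poly(A) signal. It encodes a roughly 350 bp fragment of mouse Man2a1 (alpha-mannosidase II, a Golgi-resident N-glycan processing enzyme), followed after a short linker by a roughly 720 bp fluorescent protein coding sequence. The fluorescent protein is therefore fused to the C terminus of the targeting fragment, which presumably confers Golgi localisation. The automated annotation identifies this reading frame as mGold, the photostable mVenus derivative, most likely because it is the closest match available for the mGold2 variant. The catalogue entry is inconsistent on this point: it lists the tag as mGold2s, while the plasmid name and stated purpose specify mGold2t. The construct is intended for transfection into mammalian cells to visualise the Golgi, particularly in extended imaging experiments where a bright, photostable yellow fluorophore is useful.
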