Features (pLannotate 1.2.2; 14 found; start..end, strand, type, name):
     68..371     +  enhancer       CMV enhancer: human cytomegalovirus immediate early enhancer
    372..575     +  promoter       CMV promoter: human cytomegalovirus (CMV) immediate early promoter
    610..963     +  CDS            Man2a1 (fragment): MA2A1_MOUSE - Also known as Mana2. Experimental evidence at protein level: Swiss-Prot protein existence level 1. Catalyzes the first committed step in the biosynthesis of complex N-glycans. It controls conversion of high mannose to complex N- glycans; the final hydrolytic step in the N-glycan maturation pathway. From Mus musculus (Mouse).
    976..1695    +  CDS            mGold: photostable derivative of mVenus (Lee et al., 2020) mammalian codon-optimized
   1712..1795    +  CDS            large T antigen (fragment): large T antigen from SV40 (simian virus 40)
   1818..1939    +  polyA_signal   SV40 poly(A) signal: SV40 polyadenylation signal
   1973..2401    -  rep_origin     f1 ori (sequence partly withheld): f1 bacteriophage origin of replication; arrow indicates direction of (+) strand synthesis
   2428..2532    +  promoter       AmpR promoter: bla
   2534..2891    +  promoter       SV40 promoter: SV40 enhancer and early promoter
   2926..3720    +  CDS            NeoR/KanR: aminoglycoside phosphotransferase from Tn5; aph(3')-II (or nptII); confers resistance to neomycin, kanamycin, and G418 (Geneticin®)
   3741..3893    +  CDS            ble (fragment): BLE_KLEPN - Experimental evidence at protein level: Swiss-Prot protein existence level 1. Binding protein with a strong affinity to the bleomycin family of antibiotics. Binds to CL990; an antimitotic-antibiotic compound. From Klebsiella pneumoniae.
   3952..3999    +  polyA_signal   HSV TK poly(A) signal: herpes simplex virus thymidine kinase polyadenylation signal (Cole and Stacy, 1985)
   4090..4106    -  polyA_signal   bGH poly(A) signal (fragment): bovine growth hormone polyadenylation signal
   4328..4916    +  rep_origin     ori: high-copy-number ColE1/pMB1/pBR322/pUC origin of replication
>Addgene plasmid #231777 | pCMV-mGold2t-MannII-N-10 | addgene full sequence | sequence record 461103 | Addgene NGS Result
CATGCATTAGTTATTAATAGTAATCAATTACGGGGTCATTAGTTCATAGCCCATATATGGAGTTCCGCGT
TACATAACTTACGGTAAATGGCCCGCCTGGCTGACCGCCCAACGACCCCCGCCCATTGACGTCAATAATG
ACGTATGTTCCCATAGTAACGCCAATAGGGACTTTCCATTGACGTCAATGGGTGGAGTATTTACGGTAAA
CTGCCCACTTGGCAGTACATCAAGTGTATCATATGCCAAGTACGCCCCCTATTGACGTCAATGACGGTAA
ATGGCCCGCCTGGCATTATGCCCAGTACATGACCTTATGGGACTTTCCTACTTGGCAGTACATCTACGTA
TTAGTCATCGCTATTACCATGGTGATGCGGTTTTGGCAGTACATCAATGGGCGTGGATAGCGGTTTGACT
CACGGGGATTTCCAAGTCTCCACCCCATTGACGTCAATGGGAGTTTGTTTTGGCACCAAAATCAACGGGA
CTTTCCAAAATGTCGTAACAACTCCGCCCCATTGACGCAAATGGGCGGTAGGCGTGTACGGTGGGAGGTC
TATATAAGCAGAGCTGGTTTAGTGAACCGTCAGATCCGCTAGCGCCACCATGAAGTTAAGTCGCCAGTTC
ACCGTGTTTGGCAGCGCGATCTTCTGCGTCGTAATCTTCTCACTCTACCTGATGCTGGACAGGGGTCACT
TGGACTACCCTCGGGGCCCGCGCCAGGAGGGCTCCTTTCCGCAGGGCCAGCTTTCAATATTGCAAGAAAA
GATTGACCATTTGGAGCGTTTGCTCGCTGAGAACAACGAGATCATCTCAAATATCAGAGACTCAGTCATC
AACCTGAGCGAGTCTGTGGAGGACGGCCCGCGGGGGTCACCAGGCAACGCCAGCCAAGGCTCCATCCACC
TCCACTCGCCACAGTTGGCCCTGCAGGCTGACCCCAGCTCCGGATCGGATCCACCGGTCGCCACCATGGC
GAGCAAGGGCGAGGAGCTGTTCACCGGGGTGGTGCCCATCCTGGTCGAGCTGGACGGCGACATAAACGGC
CACAAGTTCAGCGTGTCCGGCGAGGGCGAGGGCGATGCCACCTACGGCAAGCTGACCCTGAAGTTCATCT
GCACCACCGGCAAGCTGCCCGTGCCCTGGCCCACCCTCGTGACCAGCCTGGGCTACGGCCTGCAGTGCTT
CGCCCGCTACCCCGACAACATGAAGCGGCACGACTTCTTCAAGTCCGCCATGCCCGAAGGCTACGTCCAG
GAGCGCACCATCTTCTTCGAGGACGACGGCAACTACAAGACCCGCGCCGAGGTGAAGTTTGAGGGCGGCA
CCCTGGTGAACCGCGTCGAGCTGAAGGGCATCGACTTCAAGGAGGACGGCAACATCCTGGGGCACAAGCT
GGAGTACAACTACAACTGCCACAACGTCTTTATCACCGCCGACAGGCAGCAGAACGGCATCAAGGTCAAC
TTCAAGATCCGCCACAACATCGAGGTCGGCGGCGTGCAGCTCGCCGACCACTACCAGCAGAACACCCCCA
TCGGCGACGGCCCCGTGCTGCTGCCCGACAACCACTACCTGAGCTACCAGACCAAGCTGAGCAAAGACCC
CAACGAGAAGCGCGATCACATGGTCCTGCTGGAGTTCGTGACCGCCGCCGGGATCACTCTCAGCATGGAC
GAGCTGTACAAGTAAAGCGGCCGCGACTCTAGATCATAATCAGCCATACCACATTTGTAGAGGTTTTACT
TGCTTTAAAAAACCTCCCACACCTCCCCCTGAACCTGAAACATAAAATGAATGCAATTGTTGTTGTTAAC
TTGTTTATTGCAGCTTATAATGGTTACAAATAAAGCAATAGCATCACAAATTTCACAAATAAAGCATTTT
TTTCACTGCATTCTAGTTGTGGTTTGTCCAAACTCATCAATGTATCTTAAGGCGTAAATTGTAAGCGTTA
ATATTTTGTTAAAATTCGCGTTAAATTTTTGTTAAATCAGCTCATTTTTTAACCAATAGGCCGAAATCGG
CAAAATCCCTTATAAATCAAAAGAATAGACCGAGATAGGGT
[37 nt withheld, positions 2072-2108]
AAAGAACGTGGACTCCAACGTCAAAGG
[49 nt withheld, positions 2136-2184]
T
[91 nt withheld, positions 2186-2276]
G
[124 nt withheld, positions 2278-2401]
CAGGTGGCACTTTTCGGGGAAATGTGCGCGGAACCCCTATTTGTTTATTTTTCTAAATACATTCAAATAT
GTATCCGCTCATGAGACAATAACCCTGATAAATGCTTCAATAATATTGAAAAAGGAAGAGTCCTGAGGCG
GAAAGAACCAGCTGTGGAATGTGTGTCAGTTAGGGTGTGGAAAGTCCCCAGGCTCCCCAGCAGGCAGAAG
TATGCAAAGCATGCATCTCAATTAGTCAGCAACCAGGTGTGGAAAGTCCCCAGGCTCCCCAGCAGGCAGA
AGTATGCAAAGCATGCATCTCAATTAGTCAGCAACCATAGTCCCGCCCCTAACTCCGCCCATCCCGCCCC
TAACTCCGCCCAGTTCCGCCCATTCTCCGCCCCATGGCTGACTAATTTTTTTTATTTATGCAGAGGCCGA
GGCCGCCTCGGCCTCTGAGCTATTCCAGAAGTAGTGAGGAGGCTTTTTTGGAGGCCTAGGCTTTTGCAAA
GATCGATCAAGAGACAGGATGAGGATCGTTTCGCATGATTGAACAAGATGGATTGCACGCAGGTTCTCCG
GCCGCTTGGGTGGAGAGGCTATTCGGCTATGACTGGGCACAACAGACAATCGGCTGCTCTGATGCCGCCG
TGTTCCGGCTGTCAGCGCAGGGGCGCCCGGTTCTTTTTGTCAAGACCGACCTGTCCGGTGCCCTGAATGA
ACTGCAAGACGAGGCAGCGCGGCTATCGTGGCTGGCCACGACGGGCGTTCCTTGCGCAGCTGTGCTCGAC
GTTGTCACTGAAGCGGGAAGGGACTGGCTGCTATTGGGCGAAGTGCCGGGGCAGGATCTCCTGTCATCTC
ACCTTGCTCCTGCCGAGAAAGTATCCATCATGGCTGATGCAATGCGGCGGCTGCATACGCTTGATCCGGC
TACCTGCCCATTCGACCACCAAGCGAAACATCGCATCGAGCGAGCACGTACTCGGATGGAAGCCGGTCTT
GTCGATCAGGATGATCTGGACGAAGAGCATCAGGGGCTCGCGCCAGCCGAACTGTTCGCCAGGCTCAAGG
CGAGCATGCCCGACGGCGAGGATCTCGTCGTGACCCATGGCGATGCCTGCTTGCCGAATATCATGGTGGA
AAATGGCCGCTTTTCTGGATTCATCGACTGTGGCCGGCTGGGTGTGGCGGACCGCTATCAGGACATAGCG
TTGGCTACCCGTGATATTGCTGAAGAGCTTGGCGGCGAATGGGCTGACCGCTTCCTCGTGCTTTACGGTA
TCGCCGCTCCCGATTCGCAGCGCATCGCCTTCTATCGCCTTCTTGACGAGTTCTTCTGAGCGGGACTCTG
GGGTTCGAAATGACCGACCAAGCGACGCCCAACCTGCCATCACGAGATTTCGATTCCACCGCCGCCTTCT
ATGAAAGGTTGGGCTTCGGAATCGTTTTCCGGGACGCCGGCTGGATGATCCTCCAGCGCGGGGATCTCAT
GCTGGAGTTCTTCGCCCACCCTAGGGGGAGGCTAACTGAAACACGGAAGGAGACAATACCGGAAGGAACC
CGCGCTATGACGGCAATAAAAAGACAGAATAAAACGCACGGTGTTGGGTCGTTTGTTCATAAACGCGGGG
TTCGGTCCCAGGGCTGGCACTCTGTCGATACCCCACCGAGACCCCATTGGGGCCAATACGCCCGCGTTTC
TTCCTTTTCCCCACCCCACCCCCCAAGTTCGGGTGAAGGCCCAGGGCTCGCAGCCAACGTCGGGGCGGCA
GGCCCTGCCATAGCCTCAGGTTACTCATATATACTTTAGATTGATTTAAAACTTCATTTTTAATTTAAAA
GGATCTAGGTGAAGATCCTTTTTGATAATCTCATGACCAAAATCCCTTAACGTGAGTTTTCGTTCCACTG
AGCGTCAGACCCCGTAGAAAAGATCAAAGGATCTTCTTGAGATCCTTTTTTTCTGCGCGTAATCTGCTGC
TTGCAAACAAAAAAACCACCGCTACCAGCGGTGGTTTGTTTGCCGGATCAAGAGCTACCAACTCTTTTTC
CGAAGGTAACTGGCTTCAGCAGAGCGCAGATACCAAATACTGTTCTTCTAGTGTAGCCGTAGTTAGGCCA
CCACTTCAAGAACTCTGTAGCACCGCCTACATACCTCGCTCTGCTAATCCTGTTACCAGTGGCTGCTGCC
AGTGGCGATAAGTCGTGTCTTACCGGGTTGGACTCAAGACGATAGTTACCGGATAAGGCGCAGCGGTCGG
GCTGAACGGGGGGTTCGTGCACACAGCCCAGCTTGGAGCGAACGACCTACACCGAACTGAGATACCTACA
GCGTGAGCTATGAGAAAGCGCCACGCTTCCCGAAGGGAGAAAGGCGGACAGGTATCCGGTAAGCGGCAGG
GTCGGAACAGGAGAGCGCACGAGGGAGCTTCCAGGGGGAAACGCCTGGTATCTTTATAGTCCTGTCGGGT
TTCGCCACCTCTGACTTGAGCGTCGATTTTTGTGATGCTCGTCAGGGGGGCGGAGCCTATGGAAAAACGC
CAGCAACGCGGCCTTTTTACGGTTCCTGGCCTTTTGCTGGCCTTTTGCTCACATGTTCTTTCCTGCGTTA
TCCCCTGATTCTGTGGATAACCGTATTACCGC
